>Addgene plasmid #190171 | Halo-Rab6A | addgene full sequence | sequence record 373331 | Addgene NGS Result
CCTGCGTTATCCCCTGATTCTGTGGATAACCGTATTACCGCCATGCATTAGTTATTAATAGTAATCAATT
ACGGGGTCATTAGTTCATAGCCCATATATGGAGTTCCGCGTTACATAACTTACGGTAAATGGCCCGCCTG
GCTGACCGCCCAACGACCCCCGCCCATTGACGTCAATAATGACGTATGTTCCCATAGTAACGCCAATAGG
GACTTTCCATTGACGTCAATGGGTGGAGTATTTACGGTAAACTGCCCACTTGGCAGTACATCAAGTGTAT
CATATGCCAAGTACGCCCCCTATTGACGTCAATGACGGTAAATGGCCCGCCTGGCATTATGCCCAGTACA
TGACCTTATGGGACTTTCCTACTTGGCAGTACATCTACGTATTAGTCATCGCTATTACCATGGTGATGCG
GTTTTGGCAGTACATCAATGGGCGTGGATAGCGGTTTGACTCACGGGGATTTCCAAGTCTCCACCCCATT
GACGTCAATGGGAGTTTGTTTTGGCACCAAAATCAACGGGACTTTCCAAAATGTCGTAACAACTCCGCCC
CATTGACGCAAATGGGCGGTAGGCGTGTACGGTGGGAGGTCTATATAAGCAGAGCTGGTTTAGTGAACCG
TCAGATCCGCTAGCACCATGGAAATCGGTACTGGCTTTCCATTCGACCCCCATTATGTGGAAGTCCTGGG
CGAGCGCATGCACTACGTCGATGTTGGTCCGCGCGATGGCACCCCTGTGCTGTTCCTGCACGGTAACCCG
ACCTCCTCCTACGTGTGGCGCAACATCATCCCGCATGTTGCACCGACCCATCGCTGCATTGCTCCAGACC
TGATCGGTATGGGCAAATCCGACAAACCAGACCTGGGTTATTTCTTCGACGACCACGTCCGCTTCATGGA
TGCCTTCATCGAAGCCCTGGGTCTGGAAGAGGTCGTCCTGGTCATTCACGACTGGGGCTCCGCTCTGGGT
TTCCACTGGGCCAAGCGCAATCCAGAGCGCGTCAAAGGTATTGCATTTATGGAGTTCATCCGCCCTATCC
CGACCTGGGACGAATGGCCAGAATTTGCCCGCGAGACCTTCCAGGCCTTCCGCACCACCGACGTCGGCCG
CAAGCTGATCATCGATCAGAACGTTTTTATCGAGGGTACGCTGCCGATGGGTGTCGTCCGCCCGCTGACT
GAAGTCGAGATGGACCATTACCGCGAGCCGTTCCTGAATCCTGTTGACCGCGAGCCACTGTGGCGCTTCC
CAAACGAGCTGCCAATCGCCGGTGAGCCAGCGAACATCGTCGCGCTGGTCGAAGAATACATGGACTGGCT
GCACCAGTCCCCTGTCCCGAAGCTGCTGTTCTGGGGCACCCCAGGCGTTCTGATCCCACCGGCCGAAGCC
GCTCGCCTGGCCAAAAGCCTGCCTAACTGCAAGGCTGTGGACATCGGCCCGGGTCTGAATCTGCTGCAAG
AAGACAACCCGGACCTGATCGGCAGCGAGATCGCGCGCTGGCTGTCGACGCTCGAGATTTCCGGCGCTCA
AGCTGGAGGCTCAGGAGGTGCAGGCTCTGGAGGTGAAGGTGCAGTCGACGGTACCATGTCCACGGGCGGA
GACTTCGGGAATCCGCTGAGGAAATTCAAGCTGGTGTTCCTGGGGGAGCAAAGCGTTGGAAAGACATCTT
TGATCACCAGATTCATGTATGACAGTTTTGACAACACCTATCAGGCAACAATTGGCATTGACTTTTTATC
AAAAACTATGTACTTGGAGGATCGAACAGTACGATTGCAATTATGGGACACAGCAGGTCAAGAGCGGTTC
AGGAGCTTGATTCCTAGCTACATTCGTGACTCCACTGTGGCAGTTGTTGTTTATGATATCACAAATGTTA
ACTCATTCCAGCAAACTACAAAGTGGATTGATGATGTCAGAACAGAAAGAGGAAGTGATGTTATCATCAT
GCTAGTAGGAAATAAAACAGATCTTGCTGACAAGAGGCAAGTGTCAATTGAGGAGGGAGAGAGGAAAGCC
AAAGAGCTGAATGTTATGTTTATTGAAACTAGTGCAAAAGCTGGATACAATGTAAAGCAGCTCTTTCGAC
GTGTAGCAGCAGCTTTGCCGGGAATGGAAAGCACACAGGACAGAAGCAGAGAAGATATGATTGACATAAA
ACTGGAAAAGCCTCAGGAGCAACCAGTCAGTGAAGGAGGCTGTTCCTGCTAAGGATCCACCGGATCTAGA
TAACTGATCATAATCAGCCATACCACATTTGTAGAGGTTTTACTTGCTTTAAAAAACCTCCCACACCTCC
CCCTGAACCTGAAACATAAAATGAATGCAATTGTTGTTGTTAACTTGTTTATTGCAGCTTATAATGGTTA
CAAATAAAGCAATAGCATCACAAATTTCACAAATAAAGCATTTTTTTCACTGCATTCTAGTTGTGGTTTG
TCCAAACTCATCAATGTATCTTAACGCGTAAATTGTAAGCGTTAATATTTTGTTAAAATTCGCGTTAAAT
TTTTGTTAAATCAGCTCATTTTTTAACCAATAGGCCGAAATCGGCAAAATCCCTTATAAATCAAAAGAAT
AGACCGAGATAGGGT
[37 nt withheld, positions 2606-2642]
AAAGAACGTGGACTCCAACGTCAAAGG
[49 nt withheld, positions 2670-2718]
T
[91 nt withheld, positions 2720-2810]
G
[124 nt withheld, positions 2812-2935]
CAGGTGGCACTTTTCGGGGAAATGTGCGCGGAACCCCTATTTGTTTATTTTTCTAAATACATTCAAATAT
GTATCCGCTCATGAGACAATAACCCTGATAAATGCTTCAATAATATTGAAAAAGGAAGAGTCCTGAGGCG
GAAAGAACCAGCTGTGGAATGTGTGTCAGTTAGGGTGTGGAAAGTCCCCAGGCTCCCCAGCAGGCAGAAG
TATGCAAAGCATGCATCTCAATTAGTCAGCAACCAGGTGTGGAAAGTCCCCAGGCTCCCCAGCAGGCAGA
AGTATGCAAAGCATGCATCTCAATTAGTCAGCAACCATAGTCCCGCCCCTAACTCCGCCCATCCCGCCCC
TAACTCCGCCCAGTTCCGCCCATTCTCCGCCCCATGGCTGACTAATTTTTTTTATTTATGCAGAGGCCGA
GGCCGCCTCGGCCTCTGAGCTATTCCAGAAGTAGTGAGGAGGCTTTTTTGGAGGCCTAGGCTTTTGCAAA
GATCGATCAAGAGACAGGATGAGGATCGTTTCGCATGATTGAACAAGATGGATTGCACGCAGGTTCTCCG
GCCGCTTGGGTGGAGAGGCTATTCGGCTATGACTGGGCACAACAGACAATCGGCTGCTCTGATGCCGCCG
TGTTCCGGCTGTCAGCGCAGGGGCGCCCGGTTCTTTTTGTCAAGACCGACCTGTCCGGTGCCCTGAATGA
ACTGCAAGACGAGGCAGCGCGGCTATCGTGGCTGGCCACGACGGGCGTTCCTTGCGCAGCTGTGCTCGAC
GTTGTCACTGAAGCGGGAAGGGACTGGCTGCTATTGGGCGAAGTGCCGGGGCAGGATCTCCTGTCATCTC
ACCTTGCTCCTGCCGAGAAAGTATCCATCATGGCTGATGCAATGCGGCGGCTGCATACGCTTGATCCGGC
TACCTGCCCATTCGACCACCAAGCGAAACATCGCATCGAGCGAGCACGTACTCGGATGGAAGCCGGTCTT
GTCGATCAGGATGATCTGGACGAAGAGCATCAGGGGCTCGCGCCAGCCGAACTGTTCGCCAGGCTCAAGG
CGAGCATGCCCGACGGCGAGGATCTCGTCGTGACCCATGGCGATGCCTGCTTGCCGAATATCATGGTGGA
AAATGGCCGCTTTTCTGGATTCATCGACTGTGGCCGGCTGGGTGTGGCGGACCGCTATCAGGACATAGCG
TTGGCTACCCGTGATATTGCTGAAGAGCTTGGCGGCGAATGGGCTGACCGCTTCCTCGTGCTTTACGGTA
TCGCCGCTCCCGATTCGCAGCGCATCGCCTTCTATCGCCTTCTTGACGAGTTCTTCTGAGCGGGACTCTG
GGGTTCGAAATGACCGACCAAGCGACGCCCAACCTGCCATCACGAGATTTCGATTCCACCGCCGCCTTCT
ATGAAAGGTTGGGCTTCGGAATCGTTTTCCGGGACGCCGGCTGGATGATCCTCCAGCGCGGGGATCTCAT
GCTGGAGTTCTTCGCCCACCCTAGGGGGAGGCTAACTGAAACACGGAAGGAGACAATACCGGAAGGAACC
CGCGCTATGACGGCAATAAAAAGACAGAATAAAACGCACGGTGTTGGGTCGTTTGTTCATAAACGCGGGG
TTCGGTCCCAGGGCTGGCACTCTGTCGATACCCCACCGAGACCCCATTGGGGCCAATACGCCCGCGTTTC
TTCCTTTTCCCCACCCCACCCCCCAAGTTCGGGTGAAGGCCCAGGGCTCGCAGCCAACGTCGGGGCGGCA
GGCCCTGCCATAGCCTCAGGTTACTCATATATACTTTAGATTGATTTAAAACTTCATTTTTAATTTAAAA
GGATCTAGGTGAAGATCCTTTTTGATAATCTCATGACCAAAATCCCTTAACGTGAGTTTTCGTTCCACTG
AGCGTCAGACCCCGTAGAAAAGATCAAAGGATCTTCTTGAGATCCTTTTTTTCTGCGCGTAATCTGCTGC
TTGCAAACAAAAAAACCACCGCTACCAGCGGTGGTTTGTTTGCCGGATCAAGAGCTACCAACTCTTTTTC
CGAAGGTAACTGGCTTCAGCAGAGCGCAGATACCAAATACTGTTCTTCTAGTGTAGCCGTAGTTAGGCCA
CCACTTCAAGAACTCTGTAGCACCGCCTACATACCTCGCTCTGCTAATCCTGTTACCAGTGGCTGCTGCC
AGTGGCGATAAGTCGTGTCTTACCGGGTTGGACTCAAGACGATAGTTACCGGATAAGGCGCAGCGGTCGG
GCTGAACGGGGGGTTCGTGCACACAGCCCAGCTTGGAGCGAACGACCTACACCGAACTGAGATACCTACA
GCGTGAGCTATGAGAAAGCGCCACGCTTCCCGAAGGGAGAAAGGCGGACAGGTATCCGGTAAGCGGCAGG
GTCGGAACAGGAGAGCGCACGAGGGAGCTTCCAGGGGGAAACGCCTGGTATCTTTATAGTCCTGTCGGGT
TTCGCCACCTCTGACTTGAGCGTCGATTTTTGTGATGCTCGTCAGGGGGGCGGAGCCTATGGAAAAACGC
CAGCAACGCGGCCTTTTTACGGTTCCTGGCCTTTTGCTGGCCTTTTGCTCACATGTTCTTT
Features (pLannotate 1.2.2; 15 found; start..end, strand, type, name):
      7..41      +  rep_origin     RSF ori (fragment): Plasmids containing the RSF 1030 origin of replication can be propagated in E. coli cells that contain additional plasmids with compatible origins.
    109..412     +  enhancer       CMV enhancer: human cytomegalovirus immediate early enhancer
    413..616     +  promoter       CMV promoter: human cytomegalovirus (CMV) immediate early promoter
    651..1535    +  CDS            HaloTag®: modified bacterial dehalogenase that forms covalent bonds with chloroalkane derivatives
   1596..2219    +  CDS            RAB6A: RAB6A_HUMAN - Also known as RAB6. Experimental evidence at protein level: Swiss-Prot protein existence level 1. Protein transport. Regulator of membrane traffic from the Golgi apparatus towards the endoplasmic reticulum (ER). Has a low GTPase activity. Involved in COPI-independent retrograde transport from the Golgi to the ER (PubMed:25962623). From Homo sapiens (Human).
   2245..2329    +  CDS            large T antigen (fragment): large T antigen from SV40 (simian virus 40)
   2352..2473    +  polyA_signal   SV40 poly(A) signal: SV40 polyadenylation signal
   2507..2935    -  rep_origin     f1 ori (sequence partly withheld): f1 bacteriophage origin of replication; arrow indicates direction of (+) strand synthesis
   2962..3066    +  promoter       AmpR promoter: bla
   3068..3425    +  promoter       SV40 promoter: SV40 enhancer and early promoter
   3460..4254    +  CDS            NeoR/KanR: aminoglycoside phosphotransferase from Tn5; aph(3')-II (or nptII); confers resistance to neomycin, kanamycin, and G418 (Geneticin®)
   4275..4427    +  CDS            ble (fragment): BLE_KLEPN - Experimental evidence at protein level: Swiss-Prot protein existence level 1. Binding protein with a strong affinity to the bleomycin family of antibiotics. Binds to CL990; an antimitotic-antibiotic compound. From Klebsiella pneumoniae.
   4486..4533    +  polyA_signal   HSV TK poly(A) signal: herpes simplex virus thymidine kinase polyadenylation signal (Cole and Stacy, 1985)
   4624..4640    -  polyA_signal   bGH poly(A) signal (fragment): bovine growth hormone polyadenylation signal
   4862..5450    +  rep_origin     ori: high-copy-number ColE1/pMB1/pBR322/pUC origin of replication
