[The description below was written by a language model from this plasmid's Addgene catalogue record and pLannotate feature annotations shown in this document.]
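Description:
Halo-Rab6A is a 5.5 kb mammalian expression plasmid built on a pGFP-N1-type backbone, into which a roughly 1.6 kb HaloTag-Rab6A fusion was introduced by Gibson cloning. It is propagated in E. coli from a high-copy ColE1/pUC-type origin and selected with kanamycin. Resistance comes from a single Tn5 aminoglycoside phosphotransferase (NeoR/KanR) gene placed behind tandem bacterial (bla-type) and SV40 early promoters and followed by the HSV TK polyadenylation signal. This dual arrangement lets the same marker confer kanamycin resistance in bacteria and G418 resistance in mammalian cells, so stable lines could in principle be selected. An f1 origin is also present for single-stranded DNA production. The annotation additionally lists short fragments (RSF ori, ble, bGH poly(A), SV40 large T antigen). These appear to be backbone remnants or partial matches rather than functional elements.

The expression cassette consists of the human cytomegalovirus immediate-early enhancer and promoter driving an open reading frame in which HaloTag sits at the N terminus of human RAB6A, with a short linker region between the two coding segments, terminated by the SV40 poly(A) signal. No GFP coding sequence is annotated, so the fluorescent protein of the parent vector appears to have been replaced by the insert. HaloTag is a modified bacterial dehalogenase that bonds covalently to chloroalkane ligands, allowing the fusion to be labelled with cell-permeable dyes of a chosen colour. Rab6A is a small GTPase that regulates membrane traffic at the Golgi, including retrograde transport towards the ER. The construct therefore serves as a live-cell marker for Rab6A-positive Golgi membranes and carriers. It was deposited with a study describing an optogenetic tool for localized microtubule disassembly.
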