Addgene plasmid #190171: Halo-Rab6A
Purpose: Expresses HaloTag-Rab6A in mammalian cells.
Depositing lab: Anna Akhmanova. Depositing organization: Utrecht University. Publication: Opto-katanin, an optogenetic tool for localized, microtubule disassembly. Meiring JCM, Grigoriev I, Nijenhuis W, Kapitein LC, Akhmanova A. Curr Biol. 2022 Nov 7;32(21):4660-4674.e6. doi: 10.1016/j.cub.2022.09.010. Epub 2022 Sep 28. PubMed 36174574.
Backbone
  Vector backbone: pGFP-N1
  Backbone size w/o insert (bp): 3941
  Total vector size (bp): 5516
  Vector type: Mammalian Expression
Growth in bacteria
  Bacterial resistance: Kanamycin, 50 μg/mL
  Growth temperature: 37°C
  Growth strain: DH5alpha
  Copy number: High Copy
Gene/Insert
  Gene/Insert name: HaloTag-Rab6A (alt name: Halo-Rab6A)
  Species: H. sapiens (human)
  Insert size (bp): 1575
  GenBank ID: NM_198896.2
  Tag / fusion protein: HaloTag (N terminal on insert)
  Entrez Gene: RAB6A (a.k.a. RAB6)
  Cloning method: Gibson Cloning
  Sequencing primers: 5′ GGGATTTCCAAGTCTCCACCCC; 3′ GGGAGGTGTGGGAGGTT
Terms and licenses: Academic/Nonprofit Terms; Industry Terms: Not Available to Industry
How to cite: Halo-Rab6A was a gift from Anna Akhmanova (Addgene plasmid # 190171 ; http://n2t.net/addgene:190171 ; RRID:Addgene_190171)
